Addgene plasmid #39585: KHBD00476
Depositing lab: Bart Deplancke. Depositing organization: Swiss Federal Institute of Technology (EPFL). Publication: Automated protein-DNA interaction screening of Drosophila regulatory elements. Korneel Hens, Jean-Daniel Feuz, Alina Isakova, Antonina Lagovitina, Andreas Massouras, Julien Bryois, Patrick Callaerts, Susan E. Celniker, Bart Deplancke. Nat Methods. 2011 Oct 30;8(12):1065-70. 10.1038/nmeth.1763 PubMed 22037703.
Backbone
  Vector backbone: pDONR221
  Backbone manufacturer: Invitrogen
  Backbone size w/o insert (bp): 2536
  Vector type: Gateway DONR vector
Growth in bacteria
  Bacterial resistance: Kanamycin, 50 μg/mL
  Growth temperature: 37°C
  Growth strain: DH5alpha
  Copy number: High Copy
Gene/Insert
  Gene/Insert name: CG5838 (alt names: FBgn0015664; Dref; DNA replication-related element factor)
  Species: D. melanogaster (fly)
  Insert size (bp): 2127
  Entrez Gene: Dref (a.k.a. Dmel_CG5838, CG5838, DREF, DmDREF, Dmel\CG5838, Dmel_DREF, dDREF, dref, p80, p80/DREF)
  Promoter: none
  Cloning method: Gateway Cloning
  Sequencing primers: 5′ M13-F20; 3′ M13R
Terms and licenses: Academic/Nonprofit Terms; Industry Terms: Not Available to Industry
Depositor comments: Please note that the ORFs in this collection were cloned open-ended (without a stop codon).
How to cite: KHBD00476 was a gift from Bart Deplancke (Addgene plasmid # 39585 ; http://n2t.net/addgene:39585 ; RRID:Addgene_39585)
