[The description below was written by a language model from this plasmid's Addgene catalogue record.]
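Description:
KHBD00476 is a Gateway entry clone built in the pDONR221 backbone, carrying the open reading frame of the Drosophila melanogaster gene Dref (CG5838, DNA replication-related element factor). The insert is recorded as about 2.1 kb in a backbone of roughly 2.5 kb. It is a bacterial propagation plasmid, maintained at high copy number in standard E. coli cloning strains under kanamycin selection. No feature table accompanies the record, so details such as the origin of replication and the exact recombination sites are not stated. As a product of Gateway cloning into a pDONR vector, the ORF would normally be flanked by attL sites, and M13 forward and reverse primer sites in the backbone are used to sequence across the insert.

The plasmid has no promoter driving the insert, so it is not an expression construct in its own right. It serves as a shuttle source from which the Dref coding sequence can be moved by LR recombination into destination vectors that supply the promoter, tags and host-specific elements. The depositor notes that ORFs in this collection were cloned open-ended, without a stop codon, which permits in-frame C-terminal fusions in the destination vector. It also means a stop codon must be provided downstream. The clone belongs to a collection associated with work on automated protein–DNA interaction screening of Drosophila regulatory elements, which fits its use as a transcription factor ORF resource for such assays. The record restricts distribution to academic and nonprofit users.
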