>Addgene plasmid #39585 | KHBD00476 | depositor partial sequence | sequence record 50025 | KHBD00476 sequence 2127 bps
ATGAGCGAAGGGGTACCAGCGTCGCCCGTGGCCATTGGCGAACTCAAGTACGAGGATGTGTCGCAGCTAA
ATTTTTCCAAACTGTACTCGCCCAAGATGAAAAGCGTATACTGGCGCTACTTTGGATTCCCCTCGAACGA
CAATAATGAGGTGATTACCAAACAGAATGTGGTCTGCATTAAGTGTCACAAGGTGCTGACCAACCATGGC
AACACCACCAATTTGCGTGCGCATCTCCAGCACCGACACAAGGATCTGTTCAAGGAGCTGTGCCAGGAGC
ACGACATCCATGCGCCGCCGCGCAAGACGCCGCGTAATGTATCCCATCCACCGCTGTCCAAGCGGAATGT
TTCCTCGCGGCGGGTCAAACTGGAGTTCATTAATAACCGGAACCACGATAACGCTTCCGATGATGAACTG
GACGAAGCAGCCGTGGCAACTGCGGCCATGCAGGCGGAGGAGGACGCCTCCTCGCAAACCATGCTGTACG
AGACCATGGTGCCCTTCACCTACGACGAGGCCGAAAATCTGGTAGAGGAGGAGGAGCGCCTAGTTATGGA
ACCAAAGTACGGACGCAAACGCAAAGTGGCCACTCCATCGAGTGCCCTGATGCACGGGCGTGTCATCAAG
CACGAGGAAGGCGGCTATGCCGCCGTGGCGAACATCGCCAATCTGGCCGAAGCCCTTACGGACATTGTGA
TTAAGGATTTGCGCAATGTGGATTCTCTGTACGATGCCGGTTTTGGTGAATTCCTGCGTCAAGTCCTAGG
CAATTCGGCAGCCATGCCCGAGCCACACAAGATCGACTCTTTGATCAATGAGATGCACGCCTCCAAGTTT
CTGGAGATTGGCGAAATCACGCGCGATTTCACCTCCGAGAAGCCCTTCTCTCTCGCCTTTGAGATGTGGG
TGAATGTTGAACAGCGGCGCTTCCTTAGCATCTTCCATCACTTTCTGGACGAGGAGACGCACTCAGTTCG
CGGTATGCTGTATGCCACCGTGGAGTACAACGACTACATCGTCTTTGACGATCTGCTGACCGACTTCTAT
TTGGCCAATTGCACACTGGCCATCATAAACTACGACGAGGAAGAGGACCTTTTGCACACCTATCTGCGAG
AGAAAAATATACCCATTTCGCTGTGCTACGTTTCGGTAATTGACAAATGTTTGCGTCGTGTGTTTGAGAT
CGAAGAGGTGGCCACTTTATTGGAGCAGGTGAAGGACCTAATGCAGCGTCATTCAACGGAGATTGCCTCC
AAGGTGTCCGAGGTGCCCATGCCCACGTACAACGAGCACTTCCCCTGGACACTGTACGAAACATTGAAGT
TCTTTGCCGAGTCCATATCTTGGTCCGAGGACATGGATCACCTGGTTATATCAGCCAAGACGGTGACGGA
GGCCCTGAGTGCTCTGGTGATTGCTTTGGACACGCTGCGTGGCGAAGACATTCCCTTGTGTAGCATGCTT
TCGCCAATCACTTCAAAGATTCTTATCAAGAAGTTGGGCATCGCCGAGCAGGACGATCCCCTAATGATGA
ATTTGAAGCGGACCATTTCCAGTGTCCTCCAGGCGCACGTTATATCCAATGACAATCTGACCGCTGCTGC
ATTGTTGGACCCACGCTTCCACCGCCTGACCACCATTGACAACCTAGAGCGAACCGTTCGTATGCTGACC
CATAAGTATAACATTAACTTTGGTGGAGTGGGCGAAGGGGAATCCAACGAAGTGGCAGCTACCTCCAGCG
TGGTGGCCATTAAGTCAGAACCAAGAGTAGTGGACGGCAGTGCACCAAAGAAGTTGGGTCTGAAACTGCT
GTTTGACAGTAACGAGATACCAAATCCTCCGAAGCGAGATGCGGACAGCAGCGTGGAGTCCGATCTTAAG
CGATATCGCAACGAGGTGGTCGTTCAGCTGGATGAGTCGCCCATCGAGTGGTGGCTCAAGATGGGACACA
TTTATGGAACGCTCCGCGATTTGGCCAGCCTGTACCATAGTGTGCCCGGCGTGGTGACGCTCAGCTTCAA
GAAGGCGCTGAGAGACCAAATATACGACTTCAACAAGCGATTCATGCTCACCGGTAGTCACATCGACGCC
ATCCTCTTTCTTCATCATCACAACAAT
