>Addgene plasmid #39585 | KHBD00476 | addgene partial sequence | sequence record 51586 | M13Rev
AATAATGATTTTATTTTGACTGATAGTGACCTGTTCGTTGCAACAAATTGATAAGCAATGCTTTCTTATA
ATGCCAACTTTGTACAAGAAAGTTGGCAAATTGTTGTGATGATGAAGAAAGAGGATGGCGTCGATGTGAC
TACCGGTGAGCATGAATCGCTTGTTGAAGTCGTATATTTGGTCTCTCAGCGCCTTCTTGAAGCTGAGCGT
CACCACGCCGGGCACACTATGGTACAGGCTGGCCAAATCGCGGAGCGTTCCATAAATGTGTCCCATCTTG
AGCCACCACTCGATGGGCGACTCATCCAGCTGAACGACCACCTCGTTGCGATATCGCTTAAGATCGGACT
CCACGCTGCTGTCCGCATCTCGCTTCGGAGGATTTGGTATCTCGTTACTGTCAAACAGCAGTTTCAGACC
CAACTTCTTTGGTGCACTGCCGTCCACTACTCTTGGTTCTGACTTAATGGCCACCACGCTGGAGGTAGCT
GCCACTTCGTTGGATTCCCCTTCGCCCACTCCACCAAAGTTAATGTTATACTTATGGGTCAGCATACGAA
CGGTTCGCTCTAGGTTGTCAATGGTGGTCAGGCGGTGGAAGCGTGGGTCCAACAATGCAGCAGCGGTCAG
ATTGTCATTGGATATAACGTGCGCCTGGAGGACACTGGAAATGGTCCGCTTCAAATTCATCATTAGGGGA
TCGTCCTGCTCGGCGATGCCCAACTTCTTGATAAGAATCTTTGAAGTGATTGGCGAAAGCATGCTACACA
AGGGAATGTCTTCGCCACGCAGCGTGTCCAAAGCAATCACCAGAGCACTCAGGGCCTCCGTCACCGTCTT
GGCTGATATAACCAGGTGATCCATGTCCTCGGACCAAGATATGGACTCGGCAAAGAACTTCAATGTTTCG
TACAGTGTCCAGGGGAAGTGCTCGTTGTACGTGGGCATGGGCACCTCGGACACCTTGGAGGCAATCTCCG
TTGAATGACGCTGCATTAGGTCCTT
